>Addgene plasmid #50822 | PFB0475c-bio-His | depositor full sequence | sequence record 76310 | PFB0475c-bio-His sequence 7959 bps
CATGTTGACATTGATTATTGACTAGTTATTAATAGTAATCAATTACGGGGTCATTAGTTCATAGCCCATA
TATGGAGTTCCGCGTTACATAACTTACGGTAAATGGCCCGCCTGGCTGACCGCCCAACGACCCCCGCCCA
TTGACGTCAATAATGACGTATGTTCCCATAGTAACGCCAATAGGGACTTTCCATTGACGTCAATGGGTGG
AGTATTTACGGTAAACTGCCCACTTGGCAGTACATCAAGTGTATCATATGCCAAGTCCGCCCCCTATTGA
CGTCAATGACGGTAAATGGCCCGCCTGGCATTATGCCCAGTACATGACCTTACGGGACTTTCCTACTTGG
CAGTACATCTACGTATTAGTCATCGCTATTACCATGGTGATGCGGTTTTGGCAGTACACCAATGGGCGTG
GATAGCGGTTTGACTCACGGGGATTTCCAAGTCTCCACCCCATTGACGTCAATGGGAGTTTGTTTTGGCA
CCAAAATCAACGGGACTTTCCAAAATGTCGTAATAACCCCGCCCCGTTGACGCAAATGGGCGGTAGGCGT
GTACGGTGGGAGGTCTATATAAGCAGAGCTCGTTTAGTGAACCGTCAGATCCTCACTCTCTTCCGCATCG
CTGTCTGCGAGGGCCAGCTGTTGGGCTCGCGGTTGAGGACAAACTCTTCGCGGTCTTTCCAGTACTCTTG
GATCGGAAACCCGTCGGCCTCCGAACGGTACTCCGCCACCGAGGGACCTGAGCGAGTCCGCATCGACCGG
ATCGGAAAACCTCTCGAGAAAGGCGTCTAACCAGTCACAGTCGCAAGGTAGGCTGAGCACCGTGGCGGGC
GGCAGCGGGTGGCGGTCGGGGTTGTTTCTGGCGGAGGTGCTGCTGATGATGTAATTAAAGTAGGCGGTCT
TGAGACGGCGGATGGTCGAGGTGAGGTGTGGCAGGCTTGAGATCCAGCTGTTGGGGTGAGTACTCCCTCT
CAAAAGCGGGCATTACTTCTGCGCTAAGATTGTCAGTTTCCAAAAACGAGGAGGATTTGATATTCACCTG
GCCCGATCTGGCCATACACTTGAGTGACAATGACATCCACTTTGCCTTTCTCTCCACAGGTGTCCACTCC
CAGGTCCAAGTTTGCCACCATGGAGTTTCAGACCCAGGTACTCATGTCCCTGCTGCTCTGCATGTCTGGT
GCGGCCGCACTGTGCATCTGCAGAAACAGAGAGCTGTTCCCCCACATCAGCGAGAACAAGCCCATCGGCC
AGCTGTACCGGCTGATGAACATCCACAAATACGAGAGCTTCAGCATCATCATCCAGATCCACCACCTGAA
CCTGAAGTTCGGCGACGACGACAACGCCAAGTTCATCGTGCACCTGAAGATCGGAAACCGCTACGCCTAC
ACCCACTACCACAAGCAGTACCAGAACAAGGTGCACATCGAGGAACGGAAGAACATGGTGGTCAAGCAGA
ACAACAACGCCCTGCGGCTGGAAGTGTACAAGAAGGGAACCCTGAAGAACACCTTCTTCGGCAGCGCCGA
GATCCACATCTACAGCGAGATCGTGAAGAAGCTGTTTCCCTGCAACGTGTACTTCAATATCGCCAACAAG
AACCAGATCGTGGGCACCGCCTGCCTGAGCTTCCACTACATCAACCTGGACTGCATCAAGAAGGACGACC
AGATCTACACCAGCCTGTTCATCGAGACAATCATCAGCGTGCAGAAGAACCAGGCCAAGAACAACGAGAA
GATCGAGAAGCTGATCGACGAGGGCAAAGAGCACTTCGAGGCCATCAAAGAGACAGACCTGAGCACCACC
ATCTACAAGAACATTGCCAACCTGGTGCTCGAGGACAAGATCCGGCTGTTCTGCAAGAACCTGAACGGCT
ACCTGCTGCACAGCAACTTCTACATCAAGCGGTTCTACAACAAGTACTACTTCTACCTGCACTTCTTCAA
GGGCAAGTTCTACTGGTGCTACTACAACGAAGAGGCCGACGCCAAGATGGACAAGAACAGAGTGGGCTAC
GTGCGCCTGGAATACGTGGCCAATGTGTACAGCGACGTGTACAGCCACAAGTATTTTTACATCAAGTACC
GGAAGAAGAACGAGCGGAAAGAGAACTACCTGTACCTCAAGACCATCGACAAGGACCGGAACATCTGGGT
CAACATCATCCACGACTTCATCATCCTGGTGTCCAACTACAAGCGCGAGCGCAAGAACAAGAAGTACAAG
ATCAAAGAGTTCAAGGACAACCTGATCGAGGACACCCCCAAAGAGATCCTCGAGATCAACAAGGCCCTGA
GCAGAAGCCTGTCTAACAACGCCATGAAGAACAAGTACCTGGACAAAAAGAAGAAGGTCGAGGTCCTGAG
CGACATGGACAATGAAGAGAATTACATGAACAGCGGCGACCTGGGCCCCGTGTTCAAGGATATGAGCAAG
AACATGTACAACTACGCCGATGGCGCGCCGTCGACCTCCATCACGGCCTATAAGAGTGAGGGGGAGTCAG
CGGAGTTCTCCTTCCCACTCAACCTTGGAGAGGAAAGCCTGCAGGGAGAGTTGAGATGGAAGGCAGAGAA
GGCTCCTTCTTCCCAGTCCTGGATCACCTTCTCCCTAAAGAACCAAAAGGTGTCTGTGCAGAAGTCTACT
AGCAACCCCAAGTTCCAGCTGTCCGAAACGCTCCCACTCACCCTTCAGATACCCCAGGTCTCCCTTCAGT
TTGCTGGTTCTGGCAACCTGACCCTGACTCTGGACAGAGGGATACTGTATCAGGAAGTGAACCTGGTGGT
GATGAAAGTGACTCAGCCCGACAGCAACACTTTGACCTGTGAGGTGATGGGACCCACCTCACCCAAGATG
AGACTGATCTTGAAGCAGGAGAATCAGGAGGCCAGGGTCTCCAGGCAGGAGAAAGTGATTCAAGTGCAGG
CCCCTGAAGCAGGGGTGTGGCAATGTCTACTGAGTGAAGGTGAAGAGGTCAAGATGGACTCCAAGATCCA
GGTTTTATCCAAAGGGTTGAATTCCGGCAGCCTGCACCACATCCTGGACGCCCAGAAGATGCTGTGGAAC
CACAGGGACAGGAACCTGCCTCCTCTGGCCCCTCTGGGCCCCCACCACCATCACCACCATTGAGTCTAGA
CACGTGATTAATTAAGGATCCCCCGACCTCGACCTCTGGCTAATAAAGGAAATTTATTTTCATTGCAATA
GTGTGTTGGAATTTTTTGTGTCTCTCACTCGGAAGGACATATGGGAGGGCAAATCATTTGGTCGAGATCC
CTCGGAGATCTCTAGCTAGAGGATCGATCCCCGCCCCGGACGAACTAAACCTGACTACGACATCTCTGCC
CCTTCTTCGCGGGGCAGTGCATGTAATCCCTTCAGTTGGTTGGTACAACTTGCCAACTGGGCCCTGTTCC
ACATGTGACACGGGGGGGGACCAAACACAAAGGGGTTCTCTGACTGTAGTTGACATCCTTATAAATGGAT
GTGCACATTTGCCAACACTGAGTGGCTTTCATCCTGGAGCAGACTTTGCAGTCTGTGGACTGCAACACAA
CATTGCCTTTATGTGTAACTCTTGGCTGAAGCTCTTACACCAATGCTGGGGGACATGTACCTCCCAGGGG
CCCAGGAAGACTACGGGAGGCTACACCAACGTCAATCAGAGGGGCCTGTGTAGCTACCGATAAGCGGACC
CTCAAGAGGGCATTAGCAATAGTGTTTATAAGGCCCCCTTGTTAACCCTAAACGGGTAGCATATGCTTCC
CGGGTAGTAGTATATACTATCCAGACTAACCCTAATTCAATAGCATATGTTACCCAACGGGAAGCATATG
CTATCGAATTAGGGTTAGTAAAAGGGTCCTAAGGAACAGCGATATCTCCCACCCCATGAGCTGTCACGGT
TTTATTTACATGGGGTCAGGATTCCACGAGGGTAGTGAACCATTTTAGTCACAAGGGCAGTGGCTGAAGA
TCAAGGAGCGGGCAGTGAACTCTCCTGAATCTTCGCCTGCTTCTTCATTCTCCTTCGTTTAGCTAATAGA
ATAACTGCTGAGTTGTGAACAGTAAGGTGTATGTGAGGTGCTCGAAAACAAGGTTTCAGGTGACGCCCCC
AGAATAAAATTTGGACGGGGGGTTCAGTGGTGGCATTGTGCTATGACACCAATATAACCCTCACAAACCC
CTTGGGCAATAAATACTAGTGTAGGAATGAAACATTCTGAATATCTTTAACAATAGAAATCCATGGGGTG
GGGACAAGCCGTAAAGACTGGATGTCCATCTCACACGAATTTATGGCTATGGGCAACACATAATCCTAGT
GCAATATGATACTGGGGTTATTAAGATGTGTCCCAGGCAGGGACCAAGACAGGTGAACCATGTTGTTACA
CTCTATTTGTAACAAGGGGAAAGAGAGTGGACGCCGACAGCAGCGGACTCCACTGGTTGTCTCTAACACC
CCCGAAAATTAAACGGGGCTCCACGCCAATGGGGCCCATAAACAAAGACAAGTGGCCACTCTTTTTTTTG
AAATTGTGGAGTGGGGGCACGCGTCAGCCCCCACACGCCGCCCTGCGGTTTTGGACTGTAAAATAAGGGT
GTAATAACTTGGCTGATTGTAACCCCGCTAACCACTGCGGTCAAACCACTTGCCCACAAAACCACTAATG
GCACCCCGGGGAATACCTGCATAAGTAGGTGGGCGGGCCAAGATAGGGGCGCGATTGCTGCGATCTGGAG
GACAAATTACACACACTTGCGCCTGAGCGCCAAGCACAGGGTTGTTGGTCCTCATATTCACGAGGTCGCT
GAGAGCACGGTGGGCTAATGTTGCCATGGGTAGCATATACTACCCAAATATCTGGATAGCATATGCTATC
CTAATCTATATCTGGGTAGCATAGGCTATCCTAATCTATATCTGGGTAGCATATGCTATCCTAATCTATA
TCTGGGTAGTATATGCTATCCTAATTTATATCTGGGTAGCATAGGCTATCCTAATCTATATCTGGGTAGC
ATATGCTATCCTAATCTATATCTGGGTAGTATATGCTATCCTAATCTGTATCCGGGTAGCATATGCTATC
CTAATAGAGATTAGGGTAGTATATGCTATCCTAATTTATATCTGGGTAGCATATACTACCCAAATATCTG
GATAGCATATGCTATCCTAATCTATATCTGGGTAGCATATGCTATCCTAATCTATATCTGGGTAGCATAG
GCTATCCTAATCTATATCTGGGTAGCATATGCTATCCTAATCTATATCTGGGTAGTATATGCTATCCTAA
TTTATATCTGGGTAGCATAGGCTATCCTAATCTATATCTGGGTAGCATATGCTATCCTAATCTATATCTG
GGTAGTATATGCTATCCTAATCTGTATCCGGGTAGCATATGCTATCCTCATGATAAGCTGTCAAACATGA
GAATTTTCTTGAAGACGAAAGGGCCTCGTGATACGCCTATTTTTATAGGTTAATGTCATGATAATAATGG
TTTCTTAGACGTCAGGTGGCACTTTTCGGGGAAATGTGCGCGGAACCCCTATTTGTTTATTTTTCTAAAT
ACATTCAAATATGTATCCGCTCATGAGACAATAACCCTGATAAATGCTTCAATAATATTGAAAAAGGAAG
AGTATGAGTATTCAACATTTCCGTGTCGCCCTTATTCCCTTTTTTGCGGCATTTTGCCTTCCTGTTTTTG
CTCACCCAGAAACGCTGGTGAAAGTAAAAGATGCTGAAGATCAGTTGGGTGCACGAGTGGGTTACATCGA
ACTGGATCTCAACAGCGGTAAGATCCTTGAGAGTTTTCGCCCCGAAGAACGTTTTCCAATGATGAGCACT
TTTAAAGTTCTGCTATGTGGCGCGGTATTATCCCGTGTTGACGCCGGGCAAGAGCAACTCGGTCGCCGCA
TACACTATTCTCAGAATGACTTGGTTGAGTACTCACCAGTCACAGAAAAGCATCTTACGGATGGCATGAC
AGTAAGAGAATTATGCAGTGCTGCCATAACCATGAGTGATAACACTGCGGCCAACTTACTTCTGACAACG
ATCGGAGGACCGAAGGAGCTAACCGCTTTTTTGCACAACATGGGGGATCATGTAACTCGCCTTGATCGTT
GGGAACCGGAGCTGAATGAAGCCATACCAAACGACGAGCGTGACACCACGATGCCTGCAGCAATGGCAAC
AACGTTGCGCAAACTATTAACTGGCGAACTACTTACTCTAGCTTCCCGGCAACAATTAATAGACTGGATG
GAGGCGGATAAAGTTGCAGGACCACTTCTGCGCTCGGCCCTTCCGGCTGGCTGGTTTATTGCTGATAAAT
CTGGAGCCGGTGAGCGTGGGTCTCGCGGTATCATTGCAGCACTGGGGCCAGATGGTAAGCCCTCCCGTAT
CGTAGTTATCTACACGACGGGGAGTCAGGCAACTATGGATGAACGAAATAGACAGATCGCTGAGATAGGT
GCCTCACTGATTAAGCATTGGTAACTGTCAGACCAAGTTTACTCATATATACTTTAGATTGATTTAAAAC
TTCATTTTTAATTTAAAAGGATCTAGGTGAAGATCCTTTTTGATAATCTCATGACCAAAATCCCTTAACG
TGAGTTTTCGTTCCACTGAGCGTCAGACCCCGTAGAAAAGATCAAAGGATCTTCTTGAGATCCTTTTTTT
CTGCGCGTAATCTGCTGCTTGCAAACAAAAAAACCACCGCTACCAGCGGTGGTTTGTTTGCCGGATCAAG
AGCTACCAACTCTTTTTCCGAAGGTAACTGGCTTCAGCAGAGCGCAGATACCAAATACTGTTCTTCTAGT
GTAGCCGTAGTTAGGCCACCACTTCAAGAACTCTGTAGCACCGCCTACATACCTCGCTCTGCTAATCCTG
TTACCAGTGGCTGCTGCCAGTGGCGATAAGTCGTGTCTTACCGGGTTGGACTCAAGACGATAGTTACCGG
ATAAGGCGCAGCGGTCGGGCTGAACGGGGGGTTCGTGCACACAGCCCAGCTTGGAGCGAACGACCTACAC
CGAACTGAGATACCTACAGCGTGAGCTATGAGAAAGCGCCACGCTTCCCGAAGGGAGAAAGGCGGACAGG
TATCCGGTAAGCGGCAGGGTCGGAACAGGAGAGCGCACGAGGGAGCTTCCAGGGGGAAACGCCTGGTATC
TTTATAGTCCTGTCGGGTTTCGCCACCTCTGACTTGAGCGTCGATTTTTGTGATGCTCGTCAGGGGGGCG
GAGCCTATGGAAAAACGCCAGCAACGCGGCCTTTTTACGGTTCCTGGCCTTTTGCTGGCCTTTTGCTCAC
ATGTTCTTTCCTGCGTTATCCCCTGATTCTGTGGATAACCGTATTACCGCCTTTGAGTGAGCTGATACCG
CTCGCCGCAGCCGAACGACCGAGCGCAGCGAGTCAGTGAGCGAGGAAGCGGAAGAGCGCCCAATACGCAA
ACCGCCTCTCCCCGCGCGTTGGCCGATTCATTAATGCAGCTGGCACGACAGGTTTCCCGACTGGAAAGCG
GGCAGTGAGCGCAACGCAATTAATGTGAGTTAGCTCACTCATTAGGCACCCCAGGCTTTACACTTTATGC
TTCCGGCTCGTATGTTGTGTGGAATTGTGAGCGGATAACAATTTCACACAGGAAACAGCTATGACCATGA
TTACGCCAAGCTCTAGCTAGAGGTCGACCAATTCTCATGTTTGACAGCTTATCATCGCAGATCCGGGCAA
CGTTGTTGCCATTGCTGCAGGCGCAGAACTGGTAGGTATGGAAGATCTATACATTGAATCAATATTGGCA
ATTAGCCATATTAGTCATTGGTTATATAGCATAAATCAATATTGGCTATTGGCCATTGCATACGTTGTAT
CTATATCATAATATGTACATTTATATTGGCTCATGTCCAATATGACCGC
Features (pLannotate 1.2.2; 18 found; start..end, strand, type, name):
      7..386     +  enhancer       CMV enhancer: human cytomegalovirus immediate early enhancer
    388..587     +  promoter       CMV promoter: human cytomegalovirus (CMV) immediate early promoter
    655..693     +  misc_feature   Ad SA (fragment): adenovirus major late transcript splice acceptor (Friedrich and Soriano, 1991)
    726..935     -  CDS            PTP (fragment): TERM_ADE02 - Experimental evidence at protein level: Swiss-Prot protein existence level 1. Protein covalently bound to the viral DNA that acts as a primer for viral genomic replication by DNA strand displacement. Assembles on the viral origin of replication in an initiation complex with viral polymerase, DBP, host NFIA and host POU2F1/OCT1. During initiation, the polymerase covalently couples the first dCTP with Ser- 580 of pTP. The terminal protein stimulates the template activity over 20 fold compared to protein-free templates. Neo-synthesized viral genomes are linked to two preterminal prot
    966..1055    +  intron         chimeric intron (fragment): chimera between introns from adenovirus and immunoglobulin heavy chain genes
   1074..1120    +  CDS            IgH signal sequence (fragment): signal sequence from the mouse immunoglobulin heavy chain variable region
   2472..3032    +  CDS            Cd4 (fragment): CD4_RAT - Experimental evidence at protein level: Swiss-Prot protein existence level 1. Integral membrane glycoprotein that plays an essential role in the immune response and serves multiple functions in responses against both external and internal offenses. In T-cells, functions primarily as a coreceptor for MHC class II molecule:peptide complex. The antigens presented by class II peptides are derived from extracellular proteins while class I peptides are derived from cytosolic proteins. Interacts simultaneously with the T-cell receptor (TCR) and the MHC class II presented by antigen presenti
   3192..3247    +  polyA_signal   β-globin poly(A) signal: rabbit β-globin polyadenylation signal (Gil and Proudfoot, 1987)
   3761..5442    -  rep_origin     oriP (fragment): Epstein-Barr virus oriP replication origin (Yates et al., 2000)
   5569..5673    +  promoter       AmpR promoter: bla
   5674..6534    +  CDS            AmpR: β-lactamase; bla; confers resistance to ampicillin, carbenicillin, and related antibiotics
   6705..7293    +  rep_origin     ori: high-copy-number ColE1/pMB1/pBR322/pUC origin of replication
   7476..7568    +  CDS            lacI (fragment): lac repressor; lacI; The lac repressor binds to the lac operator to inhibit transcription in E. coli. This inhibition can be relieved by adding lactose or isopropyl-β-D-thiogalactopyranoside (IPTG).
   7581..7602    +  protein_bind   CAP binding site: CAP binding activates transcription in the presence of cAMP. E. coli catabolite activator protein
   7617..7647    +  promoter       lac promoter: promoter for the E. coli lac operon
   7655..7671    +  protein_bind   lac operator: The lac repressor binds to the lac operator to inhibit transcription in E. coli. This inhibition can be relieved by adding lactose or isopropyl-β-D-thiogalactopyranoside (IPTG). lac repressor encoded by lacI
   7741..7757    +  promoter       tet promoter (fragment): E. coli promoter for tetracycline efflux protein gene
   7767..7792    -  CDS            bla(M) (fragment): β-lactamase lacking the signal sequence; bla(M); allows cytosolic expression of β-lactamase
