[The description below was written by a language model from this plasmid's Addgene catalogue record and pLannotate feature annotations shown in this document.]
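Description:
PFB0475c-bio-His is a mammalian expression plasmid built on the pTT3 backbone for producing a soluble, secreted recombinant form of the Plasmodium falciparum protein PFB0475c. It is propagated in E. coli as a high-copy plasmid through a ColE1/pUC-type origin and selected with ampicillin via the bla gene. The backbone also carries an Epstein-Barr virus oriP element, which supports episomal maintenance in cells supplying EBNA1. Small lac and tet promoter remnants in the annotation appear to be backbone leftovers.

Expression is driven by the CMV immediate early enhancer and promoter, followed by adenovirus-derived leader and splice sequences and a chimeric intron fragment that are typical of pTT vectors and enhance transcript processing and translation. The short antisense adenovirus terminal protein hit probably reflects this leader region rather than a functional coding sequence. A mouse immunoglobulin heavy chain signal sequence fragment precedes the insert region and would direct the product into the secretory pathway.

The roughly 1.3 kb insert was made by gene synthesis and cloned between retained NotI and AscI sites. It is not itself annotated but fits the gap between the signal sequence and the tag. All potential N-linked glycosylation sequons were removed by substituting alanine for the serine or threonine, avoiding inappropriate glycosylation of the parasite protein in mammalian cells. The protein is fused at its C terminus to rat CD4 domains 3 and 4, a peptide substrate for enzymatic biotinylation, and a 6xHis tag, and the transcript ends at a rabbit β-globin polyadenylation signal.

These tags allow monobiotinylation for capture on streptavidin and purification by nickel affinity. The construct belongs to a library of merozoite cell surface and secreted proteins.
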