Addgene plasmid #50822: PFB0475c-bio-His
Purpose: Expresses enzymatically monobiotinylated full length PFB0475c
Depositing lab: Gavin Wright. Depositing organization: Wellcome Sanger Institute. Publication: Towards a comprehensive Plasmodium falciparum merozoite cell surface and secreted recombinant protein library. Zenonos ZA, Rayner JC, Wright GJ. Malar J. 2014 Mar 12;13(1):93. doi: 10.1186/1475-2875-13-93. PubMed 24620899.
Backbone
  Vector backbone: pTT3
  Backbone manufacturer: Yves Durocher
  Backbone size w/o insert (bp): 6670
  Modifications to backbone: Addition of CD4, biotinylation sequence, 6xhis tags
  Vector type: Mammalian Expression
Growth in bacteria
  Bacterial resistance: Ampicillin, 100 μg/mL
  Growth temperature: 37°C
  Growth strain: Top10
  Copy number: High Copy
Gene/Insert
  Gene/Insert name: PFB0475c
  Species: P. falciparum
  Insert size (bp): 1289
  Mutation: all potential N-linked glycosylation sites (N-X-S/T, where X is not proline) were systematically removed by substituting alanine for serine/threonine at these sites.
  Promoter: CMV
  Tag / fusion protein: ratCD4d3+4,biotinylation sequence, 6xHis (C terminal on backbone)
  Cloning method: Restriction Enzyme; 5′ cloning site NotI (not destroyed); 3′ cloning site AscI (not destroyed)
  Sequencing primers: 5′ CMV-F; 3′ EBVori-F (5'-CCACTCAGTGTTGGCAAATG-3')
Resource information
  A portion of this plasmid was derived from a plasmid made by: pTT3 was obtained from Yves Durocher, National Research Council of Canada
Terms and licenses: Academic/Nonprofit Terms; Industry Terms: Not Available to Industry
Depositor comments: Made by gene synthesis
How to cite: PFB0475c-bio-His was a gift from Gavin Wright (Addgene plasmid # 50822 ; http://n2t.net/addgene:50822 ; RRID:Addgene_50822)
