>Addgene plasmid #50822 | PFB0475c-bio-His | addgene partial sequence | sequence record 78680 | EBVori-F 5'-CCACTCAGTGTTGGCAAATG-3'
AGAACCCCTTTGTGTTTGGTCCCCCCCCGTGTCACATGTGGAACAGGGCCCAGTTGGCAAGTTGTACCAA
CCAACTGAAGGGATTACATGCACTGCCCCGCGAAGAAGGGGCAGAGATGTCGTAGTCAGGTTTAGTTCGT
CCGGGGCGGGGATCGATCCTCTAGCTAGAGATCTCCGAGGGATCTCGACCAAATGATTTGCCCTCCCATA
TGTCCTTCCGAGTGAGAGACACAAAAAATTCCAACACACTATTGCAATGAAAATAAATTTCCTTTATTAG
CCAGAGGTCGAGGTCGGGGGATCCTTAATTAATCACGTGTCTAGACTCAATGGTGGTGATGGTGGTGGGG
GCCCAGAGGGGCCAGAGGAGGCAGGTTCCTGTCCCTGTGGTTCCACAGCATCTTCTGGGCGTCCAGGATG
TGGTGCAGGCTGCCGGAATTCAACCCTTTGGATAAAACCTGGATCTTGGAGTCCATCTTGACCTCTTCAC
CTTCACTCAGTAGACATTGCCACACCCCTGCTTCAGGGGCCTGCACTTGAATCACTTTCTCCTGCCTGGA
GACCCTGGCCTCCTGATTCTCCTGCTTCAAGATCAGTCTCATCTTGGGTGAGGTGGGTCCCATCACCTCA
CAGGTCAAAGTGTTGCTGTCGGGCTGAGTCACTTTCATCACCACCAGGTTCACTTCCTGATACAGTATCC
CTCTGTCCAGAGTCAGGGTCAGGTTGCCAGAACCAGCAAACTGAAGGGAGACCTGGGGTATCTGAAGGGT
GAGTGGGAGCGTTTCGGACAGCTGGAACTTGGGGTTGCTAGTAGACTTCTGCACAGACACCTTTTGGTTC
TTTAGGGAGAAGGTGATCCAGGACTGGGAAGAAGGAGCCTTCTCTGCCTTCCATCTCAACTCTCCCTGCA
GGCTTTCCTCTCCAAGGT
