>Addgene plasmid #50822 | PFB0475c-bio-His | addgene partial sequence | sequence record 79454 | CMV-F 5'-CGCAAATGGGCGGTAGGCGTG-3'
ACCGTCAGATCCTCACTCTCTTCCGCATCGCTGTCTGCGAGGGCCAGCTGTTGGGCTCGCGGTTGAGGAC
AAACTCTTCGCGGTCTTTCCAGTACTCTTGGATCGGAAACCCGTCGGCCTCCGAACGGTACTCCGCCACC
GAGGGACCTGAGCGAGTCCGCATCGACCGGATCGGAAAACCTCTCGAGAAAGGCGTCTAACCAGTCACAG
TCGCAAGGTAGGCTGAGCACCGTGGCGGGCGGCAGCGGGTGGCGGTCGGGGTTGTTTCTGGCGGAGGTGC
TGCTGATGATGTAATTAAAGTAGGCGGTCTTGAGACGGCGGATGGTCGAGGTGAGGTGTGGCAGGCTTGA
GATCCAGCTGTTGGGGTGAGTACTCCCTCTCAAAAGCGGGCATTACTTCTGCGCTAAGATTGTCAGTTTC
CAAAAACGAGGAGGATTTGATATTCACCTGGCCCGATCTGGCCATACACTTGAGTGACAATGACATCCAC
TTTGCCTTTCTCTCCACAGGTGTCCACTCCCAGGTCCAAGTTTGCCACCATGGAGTTTCAGACCCAGGTA
CTCATGTCCCTGCTGCTCTGCATGTCTGGTGCGGCCGCACTGTGCATCTGCAGAAACAGAGAGCTGTTCC
CCCACATCAGCGAGAACAAGCCCATCGGCCAGCTGTACCGGCTGATGAACATCCACAAATACGAGAGCTT
CAGCATCATCATCCAGATCCACCACCTGAACCTGAAGTTCGGCGACGACGACAACGCCAAGTTCATCGTG
CACCTGAAGATCGGAAACCGCTACGCCTACACCCACTACCACAAGCAGTACCAGAAC
